LOCUS       Exported 5693 bp ds-DNA circular SYN 14-OCT-2021
DEFINITION  Expresses K164A K165A CoV2 nsp1 in mammalian cells. This contains a
            C-terminal 3xFLAG tag fusion to nsp1..
ACCESSION   .
VERSION     .
KEYWORDS    pCDNA4TO K164A H165A CoV-2 nsp1 3xFLAG
SOURCE      synthetic DNA construct
  ORGANISM  synthetic DNA construct
REFERENCE   1 (bases 1 to 5693)
  AUTHORS   Glaunsinger, BA.
  TITLE     The N-terminal domain of SARS-CoV-2 nsp1 plays key roles in
            suppression of cellular gene expression and preservation of viral
            gene expression.
  JOURNAL   Unpublished
REFERENCE   2 (bases 1 to 5693)
  AUTHORS   .
  TITLE     Direct Submission
  JOURNAL   Exported Oct 14, 2021 from SnapGene Server 1.1.58
            http://www.snapgene.com
FEATURES             Location/Qualifiers
     source          1..5693
                     /organism="synthetic DNA construct"
                     /mol_type="other DNA"
     primer_bind     complement(44..63)
                     /label=pRS-marker
                     /note="pRS vectors, use to sequence yeast selectable
                     marker"
     enhancer        235..614
                     /label=CMV enhancer
                     /note="human cytomegalovirus immediate early enhancer"
     promoter        615..818
                     /label=CMV promoter
                     /note="human cytomegalovirus (CMV) immediate early
                     promoter"
     primer_bind     769..789
                     /label=CMV-F
                     /note="Human CMV immediate early promoter, forward primer"
     protein_bind    820..838
                     /gene="tetO"
                     /label=tet operator
                     /bound_moiety="tetracycline repressor TetR"
                     /note="bacterial operator O2 for the tetR and tetA genes"
     protein_bind    841..859
                     /gene="tetO"
                     /label=tet operator
                     /bound_moiety="tetracycline repressor TetR"
                     /note="bacterial operator O2 for the tetR and tetA genes"
     primer_bind     869..893
                     /label=LNCX
                     /note="Human CMV promoter, forward primer"
     CDS             1623..1688
                     /codon_start=1
                     /product="three tandem FLAG(R) epitope tags, followed by an
                     enterokinase cleavage site"
                     /label=3xFLAG
                     /translation="DYKDHDGDYKDHDIDYKDDDDK"
     primer_bind     complement(1714..1731)
                     /label=BGH-rev
                     /note="Bovine growth hormone terminator, reverse primer.
                     Also called BGH reverse"
     polyA_signal    1720..1944
                     /label=bGH poly(A) signal
                     /note="bovine growth hormone polyadenylation signal"
     rep_origin      1990..2418
                     /direction=RIGHT
                     /label=f1 ori
                     /note="f1 bacteriophage origin of replication; arrow
                     indicates direction of (+) strand synthesis"
     primer_bind     complement(2077..2096)
                     /label=F1ori-R
                     /note="F1 origin, reverse primer"
     primer_bind     2287..2308
                     /label=F1ori-F
                     /note="F1 origin, forward primer"
     primer_bind     complement(2427..2447)
                     /label=pBABE 3'
                     /note="SV40 enhancer, reverse primer for pBABE vectors"
     promoter        2432..2761
                     /label=SV40 promoter
                     /note="SV40 enhancer and early promoter"
     rep_origin      2612..2747
                     /label=SV40 ori
                     /note="SV40 origin of replication"
     primer_bind     2674..2693
                     /label=SV40pro-F
                     /note="SV40 promoter/origin, forward primer"
     CDS             2862..3236
                     /codon_start=1
                     /gene="Sh ble from Streptoalloteichus hindustanus"
                     /product="antibiotic-binding protein"
                     /label=BleoR
                     /note="confers resistance to bleomycin, phleomycin, and
                     Zeocin(TM)"
                     /translation="MAKLTSAVPVLTARDVAGAVEFWTDRLGFSRDFVEDDFAGVVRDD
                     VTLFISAVQDQVVPDNTLAWVWVRGLDELYAEWSEVVSTNFRDASGPAMTEIGEQPWGR
                     EFALRDPAGNCVHFVAEEQD"
     polyA_signal    3366..3487
                     /label=SV40 poly(A) signal
                     /note="SV40 polyadenylation signal"
     primer_bind     complement(3403..3422)
                     /label=SV40pA-R
                     /note="SV40 polyA, reverse primer"
     primer_bind     3457..3476
                     /label=EBV-rev
                     /note="SV40 polyA terminator, reverse primer"
     primer_bind     complement(3536..3552)
                     /label=M13 rev
                     /note="common sequencing primer, one of multiple similar
                     variants"
     primer_bind     complement(3536..3552)
                     /label=M13 Reverse
                     /note="In lacZ gene. Also called M13-rev"
     primer_bind     complement(3549..3571)
                     /label=M13/pUC Reverse
                     /note="In lacZ gene"
     protein_bind    3560..3576
                     /label=lac operator
                     /bound_moiety="lac repressor encoded by lacI"
                     /note="The lac repressor binds to the lac operator to
                     inhibit transcription in E. coli. This inhibition can be
                     relieved by adding lactose or
                     isopropyl-beta-D-thiogalactopyranoside (IPTG)."
     promoter        complement(3584..3614)
                     /label=lac promoter
                     /note="promoter for the E. coli lac operon"
     protein_bind    3629..3650
                     /label=CAP binding site
                     /bound_moiety="E. coli catabolite activator protein"
                     /note="CAP binding activates transcription in the presence
                     of cAMP."
     primer_bind     complement(3767..3784)
                     /label=L4440
                     /note="L4440 vector, forward primer"
     rep_origin      complement(3938..4526)
                     /direction=LEFT
                     /label=ori
                     /note="high-copy-number ColE1/pMB1/pBR322/pUC origin of
                     replication"
     primer_bind     complement(4018..4037)
                     /label=pBR322ori-F
                     /note="pBR322 origin, forward primer"
     CDS             complement(4697..5557)
                     /codon_start=1
                     /gene="bla"
                     /product="beta-lactamase"
                     /label=AmpR
                     /note="confers resistance to ampicillin, carbenicillin, and
                     related antibiotics"
                     /translation="MSIQHFRVALIPFFAAFCLPVFAHPETLVKVKDAEDQLGARVGYI
                     ELDLNSGKILESFRPEERFPMMSTFKVLLCGAVLSRIDAGQEQLGRRIHYSQNDLVEYS
                     PVTEKHLTDGMTVRELCSAAITMSDNTAANLLLTTIGGPKELTAFLHNMGDHVTRLDRW
                     EPELNEAIPNDERDTTMPVAMATTLRKLLTGELLTLASRQQLIDWMEADKVAGPLLRSA
                     LPAGWFIADKSGAGERGSRGIIAALGPDGKPSRIVVIYTTGSQATMDERNRQIAEIGAS
                     LIKHW"
     primer_bind     5320..5339
                     /label=Amp-R
                     /note="Ampicillin resistance gene, reverse primer"
     promoter        complement(5558..5662)
                     /gene="bla"
                     /label=AmpR promoter
ORIGIN
        1 gacggatcgg gagatctccc gatcccctat ggtgcactct cagtacaatc tgctctgatg
       61 ccgcatagtt aagccagtat ctgctccctg cttgtgtgtt ggaggtcgct gagtagtgcg
      121 cgagcaaaat ttaagctaca acaaggcaag gcttgaccga caattgcatg aagaatctgc
      181 ttagggttag gcgttttgcg ctgcttcgcg atgtacgggc cagatatacg cgttgacatt
      241 gattattgac tagttattaa tagtaatcaa ttacggggtc attagttcat agcccatata
      301 tggagttccg cgttacataa cttacggtaa atggcccgcc tggctgaccg cccaacgacc
      361 cccgcccatt gacgtcaata atgacgtatg ttcccatagt aacgccaata gggactttcc
      421 attgacgtca atgggtggag tatttacggt aaactgccca cttggcagta catcaagtgt
      481 atcatatgcc aagtacgccc cctattgacg tcaatgacgg taaatggccc gcctggcatt
      541 atgcccagta catgacctta tgggactttc ctacttggca gtacatctac gtattagtca
      601 tcgctattac catggtgatg cggttttggc agtacatcaa tgggcgtgga tagcggtttg
      661 actcacgggg atttccaagt ctccacccca ttgacgtcaa tgggagtttg ttttggcacc
      721 aaaatcaacg ggactttcca aaatgtcgta acaactccgc cccattgacg caaatgggcg
      781 gtaggcgtgt acggtgggag gtctatataa gcagagctct ccctatcagt gatagagatc
      841 tccctatcag tgatagagat cgtcgacgag ctcgtttagt gaaccgtcag atcgcctgga
      901 gacgccatcc acgctgtttt gacctccata gaagacaccg ggaccgatcc agcctccgga
      961 ctctagcgtt taaacttaag cttggtaccg agctcggatc cactagtcca gtgtggtgga
     1021 attctgcaga tatccagcac agtggcggcc gcatggagag ccttgtccct ggtttcaacn
     1081 nnnnnnnnnn nnnnnnnnnn nnnnnnnnnn nnnnnnnnnn nnnnnnnnnn nnnnnnnnnn
     1141 nnnnnnnnnn nnnnnnnnnn nnnnnnnnnn nnnnnnnnnn nnnnnnnnnn nnnnnnnnnn
     1201 nnnnnnnnnn nnnnnnnnnn nnnnnnnnnn nnnnnnnnnn nnnnnnnnnn nnnnnnnnnn
     1261 nnnnnnnnnn nnnnnnnnnn nnnnnnnnnn nnnnnnnnnn nnnnnnnnnn nnnnnnnnnn
     1321 nnnnnnnnnn nnnnnnnnnn nnnnnnnnnn nnnnnnnnnn nnnnnnnnnn nnnnnnnnnn
     1381 nnnnnnnnnn nnnnnnnnnn nnnnnnnnnn nnnnnnnnnn nnnnnnnaac ggtaataaag
     1441 gagctggtgg ccatagttac ggcgccgatc taaagtcatt tgacttaggc gacgagcttg
     1501 gcactgatcc ttatgaagat tttcaagaaa actggaacac tgcagctagc agtggtgtta
     1561 cccgtgaact catgcgtgag cttaacggag ggtggcggcc gctcgaggga ggcggtggag
     1621 ccgactacaa ggaccacgac ggcgactaca aggaccacga catcgactac aaggacgacg
     1681 acgacaaggg gcccgtttaa acccgctgat cagcctcgac tgtgccttct agttgccagc
     1741 catctgttgt ttgcccctcc cccgtgcctt ccttgaccct ggaaggtgcc actcccactg
     1801 tcctttccta ataaaatgag gaaattgcat cgcattgtct gagtaggtgt cattctattc
     1861 tggggggtgg ggtggggcag gacagcaagg gggaggattg ggaagacaat agcaggcatg
     1921 ctggggatgc ggtgggctct atggcttctg aggcggaaag aaccagctgg ggctctaggg
     1981 ggtatccccn nnnnnnnnnn nnnnnnnnnn nnnnnnnnnn nnnnnnnnnn nnnnnnnnnn
     2041 nnnnnnnnnn nnnnnnnnnn nnnnnnnnnn nnnnnnnnnn nnnnnnnnnn nnnnnnnnnn
     2101 nnnnnnnnnn nnncnnnnnn nnnnnnnnnn nnnnnnnnnn nnnnnnnnnn nnnnnnnnnn
     2161 nnnnnnnnnn nnnnnnnnnn nnnnnnnnnn nnnnnnnnnn nnnnnannnn nnnnnnnnnn
     2221 nnnnnnnnnn nnnnnnnnnn nnnnnnnnnn nnnnnccttt gacgttggag tccacgttct
     2281 ttaatagtgg actcttgttc caaactggaa caacactcaa ccctatctcg gtctattctt
     2341 ttgatttata agggattttg ccgatttcgg cctattggtt aaaaaatgag ctgatttaac
     2401 aaaaatttaa cgcgaattaa ttctgtggaa tgtgtgtcag ttagggtgtg gaaagtcccc
     2461 aggctcccca gcaggcagaa gtatgcaaag catgcatctc aattagtcag caaccaggtg
     2521 tggaaagtcc ccaggctccc cagcaggcag aagtatgcaa agcatgcatc tcaattagtc
     2581 agcaaccata gtcccgcccc taactccgcc catcccgccc ctaactccgc ccagttccgc
     2641 ccattctccg ccccatggct gactaatttt ttttatttat gcagaggccg aggccgcctc
     2701 tgcctctgag ctattccaga agtagtgagg aggctttttt ggaggcctag gcttttgcaa
     2761 aaagctcccg ggagcttgta tatccatttt cggatctgat cagcacgtgt tgacaattaa
     2821 tcatcggcat agtataatac gacaaggtga ggaactaaac catggccaag ttgaccagtg
     2881 ccgttccggt gctcaccgcg cgcgacgtcg ccggagcggt cgagttctgg accgaccggc
     2941 tcgggttctc ccgggacttc gtggaggacg acttcgccgg tgtggtccgg gacgacgtga
     3001 ccctgttcat cagcgcggtc caggaccagg tggtgccgga caacaccctg gcctgggtgt
     3061 gggtgcgcgg cctggacgag ctgtacgccg agtggtcgga ggtcgtgtcc acgaacttcc
     3121 gggacgcctc cgggccggcc atgaccgaga tcggcgagca gccgtggggg cgggagttcg
     3181 ccctgcgcga cccggccggc aactgcgtgc acttcgtggc cgaggagcag gactgacacg
     3241 tgctacgaga tttcgattcc accgccgcct tctatgaaag gttgggcttc ggaatcgttt
     3301 tccgggacgc cggctggatg atcctccagc gcggggatct catgctggag ttcttcgccc
     3361 accccaactt gtttattgca gcttataatg gttacaaata aagcaatagc atcacaaatt
     3421 tcacaaataa agcatttttt tcactgcatt ctagttgtgg tttgtccaaa ctcatcaatg
     3481 tatcttatca tgtctgtata ccgtcgacct ctagctagag cttggcgtaa tcatggtcat
     3541 agctgtttcc tgtgtgaaat tgttatccgc tcacaattcc acacaacata cgagccggaa
     3601 gcataaagtg taaagcctgg ggtgcctaat gagtgagcta actcacatta attgcgttgc
     3661 gctcactgcc cgctttccag tcgggaaacc tgtcgtgcca gctgcattaa tgaatcggcc
     3721 aacgcgcggg gagaggcggt ttgcgtattg ggcgctcttc cgcttcctcg ctcactgact
     3781 cgctgcgctc ggtcgttcgg ctgcggcgag cggtatcagc tcactcaaag gcggtaatac
     3841 ggttatccac agaatcaggg gataacgcag gaaagaacat gtgagcaaaa ggccagcaaa
     3901 aggccaggaa ccgtaaaaag gccgcgttgc tggcgttttt ccataggctc cgcccccctg
     3961 acgagcatca caaaaatcga cgctcaagtc agaggtggcg aaacccgaca ggactataaa
     4021 gataccaggc gtttccccct ggaagctccc tcgtgcgctc tcctgttccg accctgccgc
     4081 ttaccggata cctgtccgcc tttctccctt cgggaagcgt ggcgctttct catagctcac
     4141 gctgtaggta tctcagttcg gtgtaggtcg ttcgctccaa gctgggctgt gtgcacgaac
     4201 cccccgttca gcccgaccgc tgcgccttat ccggtaacta tcgtcttgag tccaacccgg
     4261 taagacacga cttatcgcca ctggcagcag ccactggtaa caggattagc agagcgaggt
     4321 atgtaggcgg tgctacagag ttcttgaagt ggtggcctaa ctacggctac actagaagaa
     4381 cagtatttgg tatctgcgct ctgctgaagc cagttacctt cggaaaaaga gttggtagct
     4441 cttgatccgg caaacaaacc accgctggta gcggtggttt ttttgtttgc aagcagcaga
     4501 ttacgcgcag aaaaaaagga tctcaagaag atcctttgat cttttctacg gggtctgacg
     4561 ctcagtggaa cgaaaactca cgttaaggga ttttggtcat gagattatca aaaaggatct
     4621 tcacctagat ccttttaaat taaaaatgaa gttttaaatc aatctaaagt atatatgagt
     4681 aaacttggtc tgacagttac caatgcttaa tcagtgaggc acctatctca gcgatctgtc
     4741 tatttcgttc atccatagtt gcctgactcc ccgtcgtgta gataactacg atacgggagg
     4801 gcttaccatc tggccccagt gctgcaatga taccgcgaga cccacgctca ccggctccag
     4861 atttatcagc aataaaccag ccagccggaa gggccgagcg cagaagtggt cctgcaactt
     4921 tatccgcctc catccagtct attaattgtt gccgggaagc tagagtaagt agttcgccag
     4981 ttaatagttt gcgcaacgtt gttgccattg ctacaggcat cgtggtgtca cgctcgtcgt
     5041 ttggtatggc ttcattcagc tccggttccc aacgatcaag gcgagttaca tgatccccca
     5101 tgttgtgcaa aaaagcggtt agctccttcg gtcctccgat cgttgtcaga agtaagttgg
     5161 ccgcagtgtt atcactcatg gttatggcag cactgcataa ttctcttact gtcatgccat
     5221 ccgtaagatg cttttctgtg actggtgagt actcaaccaa gtcattctga gaatagtgta
     5281 tgcggcgacc gagttgctct tgcccggcgt caatacggga taataccgcg ccacatagca
     5341 gaactttaaa agtgctcatc attggaaaac gttcttcggg gcgaaaactc tcaaggatct
     5401 taccgctgtt gagatccagt tcgatgtaac ccactcgtgc acccaactga tcttcagcat
     5461 cttttacttt caccagcgtt tctgggtgag caaaaacagg aaggcaaaat gccgcaaaaa
     5521 agggaataag ggcgacacgg aaatgttgaa tactcatact cttccttttt caatattatt
     5581 gaagcattta tcagggttat tgtctcatga gcggatacat atttgaatgt atttagaaaa
     5641 ataaacaaat aggggttccg cgcacatttc cccgaaaagt gccacctgac gtc
//
